Addgene plasmid #45746: pET29b-Ava3858-3855
Depositing lab: Emily Balskus & Christopher T Walsh. Depositing organization: Harvard Medical School. Publication: The genetic and molecular basis for sunscreen biosynthesis in cyanobacteria. Balskus EP, Walsh CT. Science. 2010 Sep 24;329(5999):1653-6. doi: 10.1126/science.1193637. Epub 2010 Sep 2. PubMed 20813918.
Backbone
  Vector backbone: pET29b
  Backbone manufacturer: Novagen
  Backbone size w/o insert (bp): 5238
  Total vector size (bp): 11699
  Vector type: Bacterial Expression
Growth in bacteria
  Bacterial resistance: Kanamycin, 50 μg/mL
  Growth temperature: 37°C
  Growth strain: Top10
  Copy number: High Copy
Gene/Insert
  Gene/Insert name: Ava3858-3855 (alt name: DHQS homolog, O-methyltransferase, ATP-grasp, NRPS-like)
  Species: Anabaena variabilis
  Insert size (bp): 6461
  Promoter: T7
  Cloning method: Restriction Enzyme; 5′ cloning site NdeI (not destroyed); 3′ cloning site XhoI (not destroyed)
  Sequencing primers: 5′ T7; 3′ T7-Term
Terms and licenses: Academic/Nonprofit Terms; Industry Terms: Not Available to Industry
How to cite: pET29b-Ava3858-3855 was a gift from Emily Balskus & Christopher T Walsh (Addgene plasmid # 45746 ; http://n2t.net/addgene:45746 ; RRID:Addgene_45746)
