[The description below was written by a language model from this plasmid's Addgene catalogue record.]
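Description:
pET29b-Ava3858-3855 is a bacterial expression plasmid built on the Novagen pET29b backbone, with a total size of about 11.7 kb (a backbone of roughly 5.2 kb plus a 6.5 kb insert). It is maintained in E. coli under kanamycin selection and is recorded as high copy, with Top10 listed as the propagation strain. As with other pET vectors, transcription of the insert is driven by the T7 promoter, so expression requires a host that supplies T7 RNA polymerase, such as a DE3 lysogen. The cloning strain itself lacks the polymerase and serves only for plasmid maintenance.

The insert is a contiguous four-gene segment from the cyanobacterium Anabaena variabilis, spanning Ava3858 through Ava3855. According to the record, these genes encode a dehydroquinate synthase (DHQS) homolog, an O-methyltransferase, an ATP-grasp enzyme and a nonribosomal peptide synthetase (NRPS)-like enzyme. The fragment was cloned between the NdeI and XhoI sites, both of which remain intact, placing the start of the first gene directly downstream of the vector's T7 promoter and ribosome binding site. The record does not state whether any of the encoded proteins carries an affinity tag, nor how the downstream genes are translated, although cloning the cluster as a single block suggests they rely on their native intergenic sequences.

The associated publication concerns the genetic and molecular basis of sunscreen biosynthesis in cyanobacteria. This indicates that the construct is intended for heterologous expression of the whole gene cluster in E. coli, to reconstitute and study production of these UV-protective compounds.
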