>Addgene plasmid #45746 | pET29b-Ava3858-3855 | depositor partial sequence | sequence record 64108 | Inserts
ATGAGTATCGTCCAAGCAAAGTTTGAAGCTAAGGAAACATCTTTTCATGTAGAAGGTTACGAAAAGATTG
AGTATGATTTGGTGTATGTAGATGGTATTTTTGAAATCCAGAATTCTGCACTAGCAGATGTATATCAAGG
TTTTGGACGATGCTTGGCGATTGTAGATGCTAACGTCAGTCGGTTGTATGGTAATCAAATTCAGGCATAT
TTCCAGTATTATGGTATAGAACTGAGGCTATTTCCTATTACCATTACTGAACCAGATAAGACTATTCAAA
CTTTCGAGAGAGTTATAGATGTCTTTGCAGATTTCAAATTAGTCCGCAAAGAACCAGTATTAGTCGTGGG
TGGCGGTTTAATTACAGATGTTGTCGGCTTTGCTTGTTCTACATATCGTCGCAGCAGCAATTACATCCGC
ATTCCTACTACATTGATTGGATTAATTGATGCCAGTGTAGCAATTAAGGTAGCAGTTAATCATCGCAAAC
TGAAAAACCGTTTGGGTGCTTATCATGCTTCTCGCAAAGTATTTTTAGATTTCTCCTTGTTGCGTACTCT
CCCTACAGACCAAGTACGTAACGGGATGGCGGAATTGGTAAAAATCGCTGTAGTAGCGCATCAAGAAGTT
TTTGAATTGTTGGAGAAGTACGGCGAAGAATTACTACGTACTCATTTTGGCAATATAGATGCAACTCCAG
AGATTAAAGAAATAGCCCATCGTTTGACTTACAAAGCTATCCATAAGATGTTGGAATTGGAAGTTCCCAA
CCTGCATGAGTTAGACCTAGATAGGGTGATTGCTTACGGTCACACTTGGAGTCCCACCTTGGAACTTGCG
CCTCGTCTACCCATGTTCCACGGACACGCCGTTAATGTAGATATGGCTTTCTCGGCAACGATCGCCGCCC
GTAGAGGATATATTACAATTGCAGAACGCGATCGTATTTTAGGATTAATGAGTCGCGTTGGTCTATCCCT
CGACCATCCCATGTTGGATATAGATATTTTGTGGCGTGGTACTGAATCTATCACATTAACTCGTGATGGT
TTGTTAAGAGCTGCTATGCCAAAACCCATTGGTGATTGTGTCTTCGTCAATGACCTGACAAGAGAAGAAT
TAGCAGCCGCATTAGCTGACCACAAAGAACTTTGTACCAGTTATCCCCGTGGTGGTGAAGGTGTGGATGT
GTATCCCGTTTATCAAAAAGAATTAATCGGGAGTGTTAAATAATGACTTTTTTGAATTCAAAATGCAAAA
TACTCCACGGATACACTGCGCGAGCGCGGTAGCATTTCTGTTCGCGGAGCGTCCCGTAGGGAAAGAGAAG
GCTACGCAAATAATCGGACACTAATTGTCTTTAATTTTGAATTTTGAATTTTGAATTTTGAATTGGAGCG
AAGCGACTTGACAAATGTGATTGTCCAACCAACAGCTAGACCTGTTACACCATTGGGAATTTTAACCAAG
CAGTTAGAAGCCATAGTCCAAGAGGTTAAGCAACATCCAGATTTACCTGGGGAATTGATAGCAAACATCC
ATCAGGCTTGGCGTTTAGCCGCAGGTATAGACCCTTATTTGGAAGAATGCACCACTCCAGAATCTCCTGA
ACTCGCTGCATTGGCAAAAACCACAGCCACCGAAGCCTGGGGAGAACACTTCCACGGAGGTACAACCGTC
CGTCCTCTAGAACAAGAGATGCTTTCTGGTCATATCGAAGGACAAACCTTAAAGATGTTTGTTCACATGA
CCAAAGCTAAAAAAGTCTTAGAAATTGGGATGTTTACCGGTTATTCGGCGCTGGCGATGGCGGAAGCATT
ACCAGAGGATGGACTGCTTGTGGCTTGTGAAGTTGACCCTTACGCGGCGGAAATTGGACAGAAAGCCTTT
CAACAATCTCCCCACGGTGGAAAGATTCGTGTGGAATTGGATGCAGCCTTAGCAACTCTTGATAAGTTAG
CAGAAGCTGGGGAGTCTTTTGACTTGGTATTTATCGACGCAGATAAAAAAGAGTATGTAGCCTATTTTCA
CAAGTTGCTAGGTAGCAGTTTGTTAGCACCAGATGGCTTTATTTGTGTAGATAACACCTTATTACAAGGG
GAAGTTTATCTACCAGCAGAGGAACGTAGCGTCAATGGTGAAGCGATCGCGCAATTTAATCATACAGTAG
CTATAGACCCCCGTGTAGAACAGGTTTTGTTGCCGTTGCGAGATGGTTTAACAATTATCCGCAGAATACA
ACCTTAATTGTCCAATCGACTATGGCACAATCCCTTCCCCTTTCTTCCGCACCTGCTACACCGTCTCTTC
CTTCCCAGACGAAAATAGCCGCAATTATCCAAAATATCTGCACTTTGGCTTTGTTATTACTAGCATTGCC
CATTAATGCCACCATTGTTTTTATATCCTTGTTAGTCTTCCGACCGCAAAAGGTCAAAGCAGCAAACCCC
CAAACCATTCTTATCAGTGGCGGTAAGATGACCAAAGCTTTACAACTAGCAAGGTCATTCCACGCGGCTG
GACATAGAGTTGTCTTGGTGGAAACCCATAAATACTGGTTGACTGGTCATCGTTTTTCCCAAGCAGTGGA
TAAGTTTTACACAGTCCCCGCACCCCAGGACAATCCCCAAGCTTACATTCAGGCTTTGGTAGATATCGTC
AAACAAGAAAACATCGATGTTTATATTCCCGTCACCAGTCCAGTGGGTAGCTACTACGACTCATTAGCCA
AACCAGAGTTATCCCATTATTGCGAAGTGTTTCACTTTGACGCAGATATTACCCAAATGTTGGATGATAA
ATTTGCGTTGACACAAAAAGCGCGATCGCTTGGTTTATCAGTACCCAAATCCTTTAAAATTACCTCACCA
GAACAAGTCATCAACTTCGATTTTTCTGGAGAGACACGTAAATACATCCTCAAAAGCATTCCCTACGACT
CAGTGCGGCGGTTGGACTTAACCAAACTCCCCTGTGCTACTCCAGAGGAAACAGCAGCATTCGTCAGAAG
TTTGCCAATTACTCCCGAAAAACCGTGGATTATGCAGGAATTTATCCCCGGTAAGGAATTCTGCACCCAT
AGCACCGTTCGGAATGGGGAACTCAGACTGCATTGCTGTTGCGAATCTTCAGCCTTCCAAGTTAATTATG
AGAATGTAAATAACCCGCAAATTACCGAATGGGTACAGCATTTTGTCAAGGAACTGAAACTGACAGGACA
GATTTCCTTTGACTTTATCCAAGCCGAAGACGGAACAGTTTACGCCATCGAGTGTAACCCCCGCACACAT
TCAGCAATTACCACATTTTACGACCACCCCCAGGTAGCAGAAGCGTACTTGAGTCAAGCACCGACGACTG
AAACCATACAACCACTAACGACAAGCAAGCCTACCTATTGGACTTATCACGAAGTTTGGCGTTTAACTGG
TATCCGTTCTTTCACCCAGTTGCAAAGATGGCTGGGGAATATTTGGCGCGGGACTGATGCGATTTATCAG
CCAGATGACCCCTTACCGTTTTTGATGGTACATCATTGGCAAATTCCCCTACTGTTATTGAATAATTTGC
GTCGTCTTAAAGGTTGGACGCGGATAGATTTCAATATTGGGAAGTTGGTGGAATTGGGGGGAGATTAGTT
TTTAAACGCAGAGGGACGCTGAGGTTAGCGCAGCGAAAAGTTCTGGAGGAGGGTTTCCCTCCGTAGGAAA
CTTTTCAAGAGAGAGGGACGCGGAGTGTGTTTTCTCTGCGTCTCTGCGTGAGAAATTTTTTATTATTGAG
CAAAGTTAGAAGATATGCAGACTATAGATTTTAATATTCGTAAGTTACTTGTAGAGTGGAACGCGACCCA
CAGAGATTATGATCTTTCCCAGAGTTTACATGAACTAATTGTAGCTCAAGTAGAACGAACACCTGAGGCG
ATCGCTGTCACCTTTGACAAGCAACAACTAACTTATCAAGAACTAAATCATAAAGCAAACCAGCTAGGAC
ATTATTTACAAACATTAGGAGTCCAGCCAGAAACCCTGGTAGGCGTTTGTTTAGAACGTTCCTTAGAAAT
GGTTATCTGTCTTTTAGGAATCCTCAAAGCTGGGGGTGCTTATGTTCCTATTGACCCTGAATATCCTCAA
GAACGCATAGCTTATATGCTAGAAGATTCTCAGGTGAAGGTACTACTAACTCAAGAAAAATTACTCAATC
AAATTCCCCACCATCAAGCACAAACTATCTGTGTAGATAGGGAATGGGAGAAAATTTCCACACAAGCTAA
TACCAATCCCAAAAGTAATATAAAAACGGATAATCTTGCTTATGTAATTTACACCTCTGGTTCCACTGGT
AAACCAAAAGGTGCAATGAACACCCACAAAGGTATCTGTAATCGCTTATTGTGGATGCAGGAAGCTTATC
AAATCGATTCCACAGATAGCATTTTACAAAAAACCCCCTTTAGTTTTGATGTTTCCGTTTGGGAGTTCTT
TTGGACTTTATTAACTGGCGCACGTTTGGTAATAGCCAAACCAGGCGGACATAAAGATAGTGCTTACCTC
ATCGATTTAATTACTCAAGAACAAATCACTACGTTGCATTTTGTCCCCTCAATGCTGCAAGTGTTTTTAC
AAAATCGCCATGTAAGCAAATGCAGCTCTCTAAAAAGAGTTATTTGTAGCGGTGAAGCTTTATCTATAGA
TTTACAAAATAGATTTTTCCAGCATTTGCAATGTGAATTACATAACCTCTATGGCCCGACAGAAGCAGCA
ATTGATGTCACATTTTGGCAATGTAGAAAAGATAGTAATTTAAAGAGTGTACCTATTGGTCGTCCCATTG
CTAATACTCAAATTTATATTCTTGATGCCGATTTACAACCAGTAAATATTGGTGTCACTGGTGAAATTTA
TATTGGTGGTGTAGGGGTTGCTCGTGGTTATTTGAATAAAGAAGAATTGACCAAAGAAAAATTTATTATT
AATCCCTTTCCCAATTCTGAGTTTAAGCGACTTTATAAAACAGGTGATTTAGCTCGTTATTTACCCGATG
GAAATATTGAATATCTTGGTAGAACAGATTATCAAGTAAAAATTCGGGGTTATAGAATTGAAATTGGCGA
GATTGAAAATGTTTTATCTTCACACCCACAAGTCAGAGAAGCTGTAGTCATAGCGCGGGATGATAACGCT
CAAGAAAAACAAATCATCGCTTATATTACCTATAACTCCATCAAACCTCAGCTTGATAATCTGCGTGATT
TCCTAAAAGCAAGGCTACCTGATTTTATGATTCCAGCCGCTTTTGTGATGCTGGAGCATCTTCCTTTAAC
TCCCAGTGGTAAAGTAGACCGTAAGGCATTACCTAAGCCTGATTTATTTAATTATAGTGAACATAATTCC
TATGTAGCGCCTCGGAATGAAGTTGAAGAAAAATTAGTACAAATCTGGTCGAATATTCTGCATTTACCTA
AAGTAGGTGTGACAGAAAACTTTTTCGCTATTGGTGGTAATTCCCTCAAAGCTCTACATTTAATTTCTCA
AATTGAAGAGTTATTTGCTAAAGAGATATCCTTAGCAACACTTTTAACAAATCCAGTAATTGCAGATTTA
GCCAAGGTTATTCAAGCAAACAACCAAATCCATAATTCACCCCTAGTTCCAATTCAACCACAAGGTAAGC
AGCAGCCTTTCTTTTGTATACATCCTGCTGGTGGTCATGTTTTATGCTATTTTAAACTCGCACAATATAT
AGGAACTGACCAACCATTTTATGGCTTACAAGCTCAAGGATTTTATGGAGATGAAGCACCCTTGACGCGA
GTTGAAGATATGGCTAGTCTCTACGTCAAAACTATTAGAGAATTTCAACCCCAAGGGCCTTATCGTGTCG
GGGGGTGGTCATTTGGTGGAGTCGTAGCTTATGAAGTAGCACAGCAGTTACATAGACAAGGACAAGAAGT
ATCTTTACTAGCAATATTAGATTCTTACGTACCGATTCTGCTGGATAAACAAAAACCCATTGATGACGTT
TATTTAGTTGGTGTTCTCTCCAGAGTTTTTGGCGGTATGTTTGGTCAAGATAATCTAGTCACACCTGAAG
AAATAGAAAATTTAACTGTAGAAGAAAAAATTAATTACATCATTGATAAAGCACGGAGCGCTAGAATATT
CCCGCCTGGTGTAGAACGTCAAAATAATCGCCGTATTCTTGATGTTTTGGTGGGAACTTTAAAAGCAACT
TATTCCTATATAAGACAACCATATCCAGGAAAAGTCACTGTATTTCGAGCCAGGGAAAAACATATTATGG
CTCCTGACCCGACCTTAGTTTGGGTAGAATTATTTTCTGTAATGGCGGCTCAAGAAATTAAGATTATTGA
TGTCCCTGGAAACCATTATTCGTTTGTTCTAGAACCCCATGTACAGGTTTTAGCACAGCGTTTACAAGAT
TGTCTGGAAAATAATTCATGACTCGA
