>Addgene plasmid #45746 | pET29b-Ava3858-3855 | addgene partial sequence | sequence record 64783 | T7-term
TTGTTAGCAGCCGGATCTCAGTGGTGGTGGTGGTGGTGCTCGAGTCATGAATTATTTTCCAGACAATCTT
GTAAACGCTGTGCTAAAACCTGTACATGGGGTTCTAGAACAAACGAATAATGGTTTCCAGGGACATCAAT
AATCTTAATTTCTTGAGCCGCCATTACAGAAAATAATTCTACCCAAACTAAGGTCGGGTCAGGAGCCATA
ATATGTTTTTCCCTGGCTCGAAATACAGTGACTTTTCCTGGATATGGTTGTCTTATATAGGAATAAGTTG
CTTTTAAAGTTCCCACCAAAACATCAAGAATACGGCGATTATTTTGACGTTCTACACCAGGCGGGAATAT
TCTAGCGCTCCGTGCTTTATCAATGATGTAATTAATTTTTTCTTCTACAGTTAAATTTTCTATTTCTTCA
GGTGTGACTAGATTATCTTGACCAAACATACCGCCAAAAACTCTGGAGAGAACACCAACTAAATAAACGT
CATCAATGGGTTTTTGTTTATCCAGCAGAATCGGTACGTAAGAATCTAATATTGCTAGTAAAGATACTTC
TTGTCCTTGTCTATGTAACTGCTGTGCTACTTCATAAGCTACGACTCCACCAAATGACCACCCCCCGACA
CGATAAGGCCCTTGGGGTTGAAATTCTCTAATAGTTTTGACGTAGAGACTAGCCATATCTTCAACTCGCG
TCAAGGGTGCTTCATCTCCATAAAATCCTTGAGCTTGTAAGCCATAAAATGGTTGGTCAGTTCCTATATA
TTGTGCGAGTTTAAAATAGCATAAAACATGACCACCAGCAGGATGTATACAAAA
