>Addgene plasmid #45746 | pET29b-Ava3858-3855 | addgene partial sequence | sequence record 66559 | T7 5'-TAATACGACTCACTATAGGG-3'
ACTTTAAGAAGGAGATATACATATGAGTATCGTCCAAGCAAAGTTTGAAGCTAAGGAAACATCTTTTCAT
GTAGAAGGTTACGAAAAGATTGAGTATGATTTGGTGTATGTAGATGGTATTTTTGAAATCCAGAATTCTG
CACTAGCAGATGTATATCAAGGTTTTGGACGATGCTTGGCGATTGTAGATGCTAACGTCAGTCGGTTGTA
TGGTAATCAAATTCAGGCATATTTCCAGTATTATGGTATAGAACTGAGGCTATTTCCTATTACCATTACT
GAACCAGATAAGACTATTCAAACTTTCGAGAGAGTTATAGATGTCTTTGCAGATTTCAAATTAGTCCGCA
AAGAACCAGTATTAGTCGTGGGTGGCGGTTTAATTACAGATGTTGTCGGCTTTGCTTGTTCTACATATCG
TCGCAGCAGCAATTACATCCGCATTCCTACTACATTGATTGGATTAATTGATGCCAGTGTAGCAATTAAG
GTAGCAGTTAATCATCGCAAACTGAAAAACCGTTTGGGTGCTTATCATGCTTCTCGCAAAGTATTTTTAG
ATTTCTCCTTGTTGCGTACTCTCCCTACAGACCAAGTACGTAACGGGATGGCGGAATTGGTAAAAATCGC
TGTAGTAGCGCATCAAGAAGTTTTTGAATTGTTGGAGAAGTACGGCGAAGAATTACTACGTACTCATTTT
GGCAATATAGATGCAACTCCAGAGATTAAAGAAATAGCCCATCGTTTGACTTACAAAGCTATCCATAAGA
TGTTGGAATTGGAAGTTCCCAACCTGCATGAGTTAGACCTAGATAGGGTGATTGCTTACGGTCACACTTG
GAGTCCCACCTTGGAACTTGCGCCTCGTCTACCCATGTTCC
